>Addgene plasmid #74939 | pcDNA3-Flag::UbvG08 I44A, deltaGG | depositor full sequence | sequence record 151347 | pcDNA3-Flag::UbvG08 I44A, deltaGG sequence 5674 bps
GACGGATCGGGAGATCTCCCGATCCCCTATGGTCGACTCTCAGTACAATCTGCTCTGATGCCGCATAGTT
AAGCCAGTATCTGCTCCCTGCTTGTGTGTTGGAGGTCGCTGAGTAGTGCGCGAGCAAAATTTAAGCTACA
ACAAGGCAAGGCTTGACCGACAATTGCATGAAGAATCTGCTTAGGGTTAGGCGTTTTGCGCTGCTTCGCG
ATGTACGGGCCAGATATACGCGTTGACATTGATTATTGACTAGTTATTAATAGTAATCAATTACGGGGTC
ATTAGTTCATAGCCCATATATGGAGTTCCGCGTTACATAACTTACGGTAAATGGCCCGCCTGGCTGACCG
CCCAACGACCCCCGCCCATTGACGTCAATAATGACGTATGTTCCCATAGTAACGCCAATAGGGACTTTCC
ATTGACGTCAATGGGTGGACTATTTACGGTAAACTGCCCACTTGGCAGTACATCAAGTGTATCATATGCC
AAGTACGCCCCCTATTGACGTCAATGACGGTAAATGGCCCGCCTGGCATTATGCCCAGTACATGACCTTA
TGGGACTTTCCTACTTGGCAGTACATCTACGTATTAGTCATCGCTATTACCATGGTGATGCGGTTTTGGC
AGTACATCAATGGGCGTGGATAGCGGTTTGACTCACGGGGATTTCCAAGTCTCCACCCCATTGACGTCAA
TGGGAGTTTGTTTTGGCACCAAAATCAACGGGACTTTCCAAAATGTCGTAACAACTCCGCCCCATTGACG
CAAATGGGCGGTAGGCGTGTACGGTGGGAGGTCTATATAAGCAGAGCTCTCTGGCTAACTAGAGAACCCA
CTGCTTACTGGCTTATCGAAATTAATACGACTCACTATAGGGAGACCCAAGCTTGGTACCATGGACTACA
AAGACGATGACGATAAAGCCGCCAGTTTAAACGGCGCGCCATTAATTAAGGATCCAATGTTGATTTTCGT
GAAAACCCTTACCGGGAAAACCATCACCCTCGAGGTTGAACCCTCGGATACGATAGAAAATGTAAAGGCC
AAGATCCAGGATAAGGAAGGAATTCCTCCTGATCAGCAGAGACTGGCCTTTGCTGGCAAATCGCTGGAAG
ATGGACGTACTTTGTCTGACTACAATATTCTAAAGGACTCTAAACTTCATCCTCTGTTGAGACTTCGTTG
AGCGGCCGCTCGAGCATGCATCTAGAGGGCCCTATTCTATAGTGTCACCTAAATGCTAGAGCTCGCTGAT
CAGCCTCGACTGTGCCTTCTAGTTGCCAGCCATCTGTTGTTTGCCCCTCCCCCGTGCCTTCCTTGACCCT
GGAAGGTGCCACTCCCACTGTCCTTTCCTAATAAAATGAGGAAATTGCATCGCATTGTCTGAGTAGGTGT
CATTCTATTCTGGGGGGTGGGGTGGGGCAGGACAGCAAGGGGGAGGATTGGGAAGACAATAGCAGGCATG
CTGGGGATGCGGTGGGCTCTATGGCTTCTGAGGCGGAAAGAACCAGCTGGGGCTCTAGGGGGTATCCCC
[124 nt withheld, positions 1540-1663]
C
[32 nt withheld, positions 1665-1696]
CA
[57 nt withheld, positions 1699-1755]
A
[49 nt withheld, positions 1757-1805]
CCTTTGACGTTGGAGTCCACGTTCTTT
[37 nt withheld, positions 1833-1869]
ACCCTATCTCGGTCTATTCTTTTGATTTATAAGGGATTTTGGGGATTTCGGCCTATTGGTTAAAAAATGA
GCTGATTTAACAAAAATTTAACGCGAATTAATTCTGTGGAATGTGTGTCAGTTAGGGTGTGGAAAGTCCC
CAGGCTCCCCAGGCAGGCAGAAGTATGCAAAGCATGCATCTCAATTAGTCAGCAACCAGGTGTGGAAAGT
CCCCAGGCTCCCCAGCAGGCAGAAGTATGCAAAGCATGCATCTCAATTAGTCAGCAACCATAGTCCCGCC
CCTAACTCCGCCCATCCCGCCCCTAACTCCGCCCAGTTCCGCCCATTCTCCGCCCCATGGCTGACTAATT
TTTTTTATTTATGCAGAGGCCGAGGCCGCCTCTGCCTCTGAGCTATTCCAGAAGTAGTGAGGAGGCTTTT
TTGGAGGCCTAGGCTTTTGCAAAAAGCTCCCGGGAGCTTGTATATCCATTTTCGGATCTGATCAAGAGAC
AGGATGAGGATCGTTTCGCATGATTGAACAAGATGGATTGCACGCAGGTTCTCCGGCCGCTTGGGTGGAG
AGGCTATTCGGCTATGACTGGGCACAACAGACAATCGGCTGCTCTGATGCCGCCGTGTTCCGGCTGTCAG
CGCAGGGGCGCCCGGTTCTTTTTGTCAAGACCGACCTGTCCGGTGCCCTGAATGAACTGCAGGACGAGGC
AGCGCGGCTATCGTGGCTGGCCACGACGGGCGTTCCTTGCGCAGCTGTGCTCGACGTTGTCACTGAAGCG
GGAAGGGACTGGCTGCTATTGGGCGAAGTGCCGGGGCAGGATCTCCTGTCATCTCACCTTGCTCCTGCCG
AGAAAGTATCCATCATGGCTGATGCAATGCGGCGGCTGCATACGCTTGATCCGGCTACCTGCCCATTCGA
CCACCAAGCGAAACATCGCATCGAGCGAGCACGTACTCGGATGGAAGCCGGTCTTGTCGATCAGGATGAT
CTGGACGAAGAGCATCAGGGGCTCGCGCCAGCCGAACTGTTCGCCAGGCTCAAGGCGCGCATGCCCGACG
GCGAGGATCTCGTCGTGACCCATGGCGATGCCTGCTTGCCGAATATCATGGTGGAAAATGGCCGCTTTTC
TGGATTCATCGACTGTGGCCGGCTGGGTGTGGCGGACCGCTATCAGGACATAGCGTTGGCTACCCGTGAT
ATTGCTGAAGAGCTTGGCGGCGAATGGGCTGACCGCTTCCTCGTGCTTTACGGTATCGCCGCTCCCGATT
CGCAGCGCATCGCCTTCTATCGCCTTCTTGACGAGTTCTTCTGAGCGGGACTCTGGGGTTCGAAATGACC
GACCAAGCGACGCCCAACCTGCCATCACGAGATTTCGATTCCACCGCCGCCTTCTATGAAAGGTTGGGCT
TCGGAATCGTTTTCCGGGACGCCGGCTGGATGATCCTCCAGCGCGGGGATCTCATGCTGGAGTTCTTCGC
CCACCCCAACTTGTTTATTGCAGCTTATAATGGTTACAAATAAAGCAATAGCATCACAAATTTCACAAAT
AAAGCATTTTTTTCACTGCATTCTAGTTGTGGTTTGTCCAAACTCATCAATGTATCTTATCATGTCTGTA
TACCGTCGACCTCTAGCTAGAGCTTGGCGTAATCATGGTCATAGCTGTTTCCTGTGTGAAATTGTTATCC
GCTCACAATTCCACACAACATACGAGCCGGAAGCATAAAGTGTAAAGCCTGGGGTGCCTAATGAGTGAGC
TAACTCACATTAATTGCGTTGCGCTCACTGCCCGCTTTCCAGTCGGGAAACCTGTCGTGCCAGCTGCATT
AATGAATCGGCCAACGCGCGGGGAGAGGCGGTTTGCGTATTGGGCGCTCTTCCGCTTCCTCGCTCACTGA
CTCGCTGCGCTCGGTCGTTCGGCTGCGGCGAGCGGTATCAGCTCACTCAAAGGCGGTAATACGGTTATCC
ACAGAATCAGGGGATAACGCAGGAAAGAACATGTGAGCAAAAGGCCAGCAAAAGGCCAGGAACCGTAAAA
AGGCCGCGTTGCTGGCGTTTTTCCATAGGCTCCGCCCCCCTGACGAGCATCACAAAAATCGACGCTCAAG
TCAGAGGTGGCGAAACCCGACAGGACTATAAAGATACCAGGCGTTTCCCCCTGGAAGCTCCCTCGTGCGC
TCTCCTGTTCCGACCCTGCCGCTTACCGGATACCTGTCCGCCTTTCTCCCTTCGGGAAGCGTGGCGCTTT
CTCAATGCTCACGCTGTAGGTATCTCAGTTCGGTGTAGGTCGTTCGCTCCAAGCTGGGCTGTGTGCACGA
ACCCCCCGTTCAGCCCGACCGCTGCGCCTTATCCGGTAACTATCGTCTTGAGTCCAACCCGGTAAGACAC
GACTTATCGCCACTGGCAGCAGCCACTGGTAACAGGATTAGCAGAGCGAGGTATGTAGGCGGTGCTACAG
AGTTCTTGAAGTGGTGGCCTAACTACGGCTACACTAGAAGGACAGTATTTGGTATCTGCGCTCTGCTGAA
GCCAGTTACCTTCGGAAAAAGAGTTGGTAGCTCTTGATCCGGCAAACAAACCACCGCTGGTAGCGGTGGT
TTTTTTGTTTGCAAGCAGCAGATTACGCGCAGAAAAAAAGGATCTCAAGAAGATCCTTTGATCTTTTCTA
CGGGGTCTGACGCTCAGTGGAACGAAAACTCACGTTAAGGGATTTTGGTCATGAGATTATCAAAAAGGAT
CTTCACCTAGATCCTTTTAAATTAAAAATGAAGTTTTAAATCAATCTAAAGTATATATGAGTAAACTTGG
TCTGACAGTTACCAATGCTTAATCAGTGAGGCACCTATCTCAGCGATCTGTCTATTTCGTTCATCCATAG
TTGCCTGACTCCCCGTCGTGTAGATAACTACGATACGGGAGGGCTTACCATCTGGCCCCAGTGCTGCAAT
GATACCGCGAGACCCACGCTCACCGGCTCCAGATTTATCAGCAATAAACCAGCCAGCCGGAAGGGCCGAG
CGCAGAAGTGGTCCTGCAACTTTATCCGCCTCCATCCAGTCTATTAATTGTTGCCGGGAAGCTAGAGTAA
GTAGTTCGCCAGTTAATAGTTTGCGCAACGTTGTTGCCATTGCTACAGGCATCGTGGTGTCACGCTCGTC
GTTTGGTATGGCTTCATTCAGCTCCGGTTCCCAACGATCAAGGCGAGTTACATGATCCCCCATGTTGTGC
AAAAAAGCGGTTAGCTCCTTCGGTCCTCCGATCGTTGTCAGAAGTAAGTTGGCCGCAGTGTTATCACTCA
TGGTTATGGCAGCACTGCATAATTCTCTTACTGTCATGCCATCCGTAAGATGCTTTTCTGTGACTGGTGA
GTACTCAACCAAGTCATTCTGAGAATAGTGTATGCGGCGACCGAGTTGCTCTTGCCCGGCGTCAATACGG
GATAATACCGCGCCACATAGCAGAACTTTAAAAGTGCTCATCATTGGAAAACGTTCTTCGGGGCGAAAAC
TCTCAAGGATCTTACCGCTGTTGAGATCCAGTTCGATGTAACCCACTCGTGCACCCAACTGATCTTCAGC
ATCTTTTACTTTCACCAGCGTTTCTGGGTGAGCAAAAACAGGAAGGCAAAATGCCGCAAAAAAGGGAATA
AGGGCGACACGGAAATGTTGAATACTCATACTCTTCCTTTTTCAATATTATTGAAGCATTTATCAGGGTT
ATTGTCTCATGAGCGGATACATATTTGAATGTATTTAGAAAAATAAACAAATAGGGGTTCCGCGCACATT
TCCCCGAAAAGTGCCACCTGACGTC
Features (pLannotate 1.2.2; 22 found; start..end, strand, type, name):
     36..80      -  misc_feature   bom (fragment): basis of mobility region from pBR322
    235..614     +  enhancer       CMV enhancer: human cytomegalovirus immediate early enhancer
    615..818     +  promoter       CMV promoter: human cytomegalovirus (CMV) immediate early promoter
    814..847     +  LTR            5' LTR (truncated) (fragment): truncated 5' long terminal repeat (LTR) from HIV-1
    863..881     +  promoter       T7 promoter: promoter for bacteriophage T7 RNA polymerase
    903..927     +  CDS            3xFLAG (fragment): three tandem FLAG® epitope tags
    967..1188    +  CDS            UBIQ_CERCA: Experimental evidence at protein level: Swiss-Prot protein existence level 1. Ubiquitin exists either covalently attached to another protein, or free (unanchored). When covalently bound, it is conjugated to target proteins via an isopeptide bond either as a monomer (monoubiquitin), a polymer linked via different Lys residues of the ubiquitin (polyubiquitin chains) or a linear polymer linked via the initiator Met of the ubiquitin (linear polyubiquitin chains). Polyubiquitin chains, when attached to a target protein, have different functions depending on the Lys residue of the ubiquitin that is
   1226..1244    -  promoter       SP6 promoter: promoter for bacteriophage SP6 RNA polymerase
   1270..1494    +  polyA_signal   bGH poly(A) signal: bovine growth hormone polyadenylation signal
   1498..1519    +  promoter       SV40 promoter (fragment): SV40 enhancer and early promoter
   1540..1968    +  rep_origin     f1 ori (sequence partly withheld): f1 bacteriophage origin of replication; arrow indicates direction of (+) strand synthesis
   1982..2312    +  promoter       SV40 promoter: SV40 enhancer and early promoter
   2379..3170    +  CDS            neo: KKA2_KLEPN - Also known as kan, nptII. Experimental evidence at protein level: Swiss-Prot protein existence level 1. Resistance to kanamycin, neomycin, paromomycin, ribostamycin, butirosin and gentamicin B. From Klebsiella pneumoniae.
   3194..3352    +  CDS            ble (fragment): BLE_KLEPN - Experimental evidence at protein level: Swiss-Prot protein existence level 1. Binding protein with a strong affinity to the bleomycin family of antibiotics. Binds to CL990; an antimitotic-antibiotic compound. From Klebsiella pneumoniae.
   3347..3468    +  polyA_signal   SV40 poly(A) signal: SV40 polyadenylation signal
   3541..3557    -  protein_bind   lac operator: The lac repressor binds to the lac operator to inhibit transcription in E. coli. This inhibition can be relieved by adding lactose or isopropyl-β-D-thiogalactopyranoside (IPTG). lac repressor encoded by lacI
   3565..3595    -  promoter       lac promoter: promoter for the E. coli lac operon
   3610..3631    -  protein_bind   CAP binding site: CAP binding activates transcription in the presence of cAMP. E. coli catabolite activator protein
   3644..3736    -  CDS            lacI (fragment): lac repressor; lacI; The lac repressor binds to the lac operator to inhibit transcription in E. coli. This inhibition can be relieved by adding lactose or isopropyl-β-D-thiogalactopyranoside (IPTG).
   3919..4507    -  rep_origin     ori: high-copy-number ColE1/pMB1/pBR322/pUC origin of replication
   4678..5538    -  CDS            AmpR: β-lactamase; bla; confers resistance to ampicillin, carbenicillin, and related antibiotics
   5539..5643    -  promoter       AmpR promoter: bla
