[The description below was written by a language model from this plasmid's Addgene catalogue record and pLannotate feature annotations shown in this document.]
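Description:
pcDNA3-Flag::UbvG08 I44A, deltaGG is a mammalian expression plasmid built on the pcDNA3 backbone, with a catalogue size of about 5.7 kb (the depositor sequence record is 5,674 nt). It is propagated in E. coli through a high-copy ColE1/pUC-type origin and selected with ampicillin via the β-lactamase gene. An f1 origin is also present. For selection in mammalian cells the backbone carries a neomycin/kanamycin phosphotransferase gene driven by the SV40 enhancer/early promoter and terminated by an SV40 polyadenylation signal, which allows G418 selection of stable transfectants. The short annotated fragments of bom, an HIV-1 LTR, ble, lacI and lac regulatory elements appear to be backbone remnants or partial annotation matches rather than functional parts.

The payload is a 225 bp synthetic ubiquitin variant, UbvG08 (also called i53), cloned between BamHI and NotI. It is expressed from the CMV immediate-early enhancer/promoter and terminated by the bovine growth hormone polyadenylation signal. A backbone-encoded N-terminal Flag tag allows detection; the annotation software matches this as a partial hit to 3xFLAG. Flanking T7 and SP6 promoters are standard pcDNA3 features that permit in vitro transcription. This version carries the I44A substitution and lacks the two C-terminal glycines, a deletion that would be expected to prevent conjugation of the variant to other proteins.

According to the record, the encoded protein binds the Tudor domain of 53BP1 and occludes its ligand-binding site. This blocks 53BP1 from accumulating at sites of DNA damage, making the protein a potent and selective 53BP1 inhibitor. The associated work uses this inhibition to favour homology-dependent DNA repair and to increase CRISPR-Cas9 genome-editing efficiency.
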