Addgene plasmid #74939: pcDNA3-Flag::UbvG08 I44A, deltaGG
Purpose: Ubiquitin variant that binds to and occludes the ligand binding site of the 53BP1 Tudor domain (i53). Blocks 53BP1 from accumulating at sites of DNA damage. Potent selective inhibitor of 53BP1
Depositing lab: Daniel Durocher. Depositing organization: Sinai Health System. Publication: Inhibition of 53BP1 favors homology-dependent DNA repair and increases CRISPR-Cas9 genome-editing efficiency. Canny MD, Moatti N, Wan LCK, Fradet-Turcotte A, Krasner D, Mateos-Gomez PA, Zimmermann M, Orthwein A, Juang YC, Zhang W, Noordermeer SM, Seclen E, Wilson MD, Vorobyov A, Munro M, Ernst A, Ng TF, Cho T, Cannon PM, Sidhu SS, Sicheri F, Durocher D. Nat Biotechnol. 2018 Jan;36(1):95-102. doi: 10.1038/nbt.4021. Epub 2017 Nov 27. PubMed 29176614.
Backbone
  Vector backbone: pcDNA3
  Backbone manufacturer: Invitrogen
  Backbone size w/o insert (bp): 5470
  Total vector size (bp): 5695
  Vector type: Mammalian Expression
Growth in bacteria
  Bacterial resistance: Ampicillin, 100 μg/mL
  Growth temperature: 37°C
  Growth strain: DH5alpha
  Copy number: Unknown
Gene/Insert
  Gene/Insert name: Ubiquitin (alt names: synthetic engineered ubiquitin variant UbvG08 (i53); pcDNA3-Flag::i53)
  Species: Synthetic
  Insert size (bp): 225
  Mutation: UbvG08 with I44A mutation and no terminal Glycines
  Promoter: CMV
  Tag / fusion protein: Flag (N terminal on backbone)
  Cloning method: Restriction Enzyme; 5′ cloning site BamHI (unknown if destroyed); 3′ cloning site NotI (unknown if destroyed)
  Sequencing primers: 5′ cgcaaatgggcggtaggcgtg; 3′ gtg gga gtg gca cct tcc ag
Terms and licenses: Academic/Nonprofit Terms; Industry Terms
Depositor comments: bioRxiv (10.1101/060954)
How to cite: pcDNA3-Flag::UbvG08 I44A, deltaGG was a gift from Daniel Durocher (Addgene plasmid # 74939 ; http://n2t.net/addgene:74939 ; RRID:Addgene_74939)
