>Addgene plasmid #74939 | pcDNA3-Flag::UbvG08 I44A, deltaGG | depositor partial sequence | sequence record 141749 | CMV promoter
ATGTTGATTTTCGTGAAAACCCTTACCGGGAAAACCATCACCCTCGAGGTTGAACCCTCGGATACGATAG
AAAATGTAAAGGCCAAGATCCAGGATAAGGAAGGAATTCCTCCTGATCAGCAGAGACTGGCCTTTGCTGG
CAAATCGCTGGAAGATGGACGTACTTTGTCTGACTACAATATTCTAAAGGACTCTAAACTTCATCCTCTG
TTGAGACTTCGTTGA
