>Addgene plasmid #74939 | pcDNA3-Flag::UbvG08 I44A, deltaGG | addgene partial sequence | sequence record 146648 | CMV-F 5'-CGCAAATGGGCGGTAGGCGTG-3'
ACTAGAGAACCCACTGCTTACTGGCTTATCGAAATTAATACGACTCACTATAGGGAGACCCAAGCTTGGT
ACCATGGACTACAAAGACGATGACGATAAAGCCGCCAGTTTAAACGGCGCGCCATTAATTAAGGATCCAA
TGTTGATTTTCGTGAAAACCCTTACCGGGAAAACCATCACCCTCGAGGTTGAACCCTCGGATACGATAGA
AAATGTAAAGGCCAAGATCCAGGATAAGGAAGGAATTCCTCCTGATCAGCAGAGACTGGCCTTTGCTGGC
AAATCGCTGGAAGATGGACGTACTTTGTCTGACTACAATATTCTAAAGGACTCTAAACTTCATCCTCTGT
TGAGACTTCGTTGAGCGGCCGCTCGAGCATGCATCTAGAGGGCCCTATTCTATAGTGTCACCTAAATGCT
AGAGCTCGCTGATCAGCCTCGACTGTGCCTTCTAGTTGCCAGCCATCTGTTGTTTGCCCCTCCCCCGTGC
CTTCCTTGACCCTGGAAGGTGCCACTCCCACTGTCCTTTCCTAATAAAATGAGGAAATTGCATCGCATTG
TCTGAGTAGGTGTCATTCTATTCTGGGGGGTGGGGTGGGGCAGGACAGCAAGGGGGAGGATTGGGAAGAC
AATAGCAGGCATGCTGGGGATGCGGTGG
