>Addgene plasmid #74939 | pcDNA3-Flag::UbvG08 I44A, deltaGG | addgene partial sequence | sequence record 146825 | BGH-rev 5'-TAGAAGGCACAGTCGAGG-3'
TTTAGAGTCCTTTAGAATATTGTAGTCAGACAAAGTACGTCCATCTTCCAGCGATTTGCCAGCAAAGGCC
AGTCTCTGCTGATCAGGAGGAATTCCTTCCTTATCCTGGATCTTGGCCTTTACATTTTCTATCGTATCCG
AGGGTTCAACCTCGAGGGTGATGGTTTTCCCGGTAAGGGTTTTCACGAAAATCAACATTGGATCCTTAAT
TAATGGCGCGCCGTTTAAACTGGCGGCTTTATCGTCATCGTCTTTGTAGTCCATGGTACCAAGCTTGGGT
CTCCCTATAGTGAGTCGTATTAATTTCGATAAGCCAGTAAGCAGTGGGTTCTCTAGTTAGCCAGAGAGCT
CTGCTTATATAGACCTCCCACCGTACACGCCTACCGCCCATTTGCGTCAATGGGGCGGAGTTGTTACGAC
ATTTTGGAAAGTCCCGTTGATTTTGGTGCCAAAACAAACTCCCATTGACGTCAATGGGGTGGAGACTTGG
AAATCCCCGTGAGTCAAACCGCTATCCACGCCCATTGATGTACTGCCAAAACCGCATCACCATGGTAATA
GCGATGACTAATACGTAGATGTACTGCCAAGTA
